Addgene plasmid #230820: EF1a-MCS-WPRE-SV40 - GCH13
Purpose: (Empty Backbone) AAV cloning vector for expression under the EF1a promoter.
Depositing lab: Kimberly Ritola. Depositing organization: University of North Carolina at Chapel Hill.
Backbone
  Vector backbone: CAG-MCS-WPRE-SV40 - GCH1
  Backbone manufacturer: Ritola Lab
  Vector type: AAV ; Cloning Vector
Growth in bacteria
  Bacterial resistance: Ampicillin, 100 μg/mL
  Growth temperature: 37°C
  Growth strain: NEB Stable
  Copy number: High Copy
Gene/Insert
  Gene/Insert name: None
Terms and licenses: Academic/Nonprofit Terms; Industry Terms: Not Available to Industry
How to cite: EF1a-MCS-WPRE-SV40 - GCH13 was a gift from Kimberly Ritola (Addgene plasmid # 230820 ; http://n2t.net/addgene:230820 ; RRID:Addgene_230820)
