[The description below was written by a language model from this plasmid's Addgene catalogue record and pLannotate feature annotations shown in this document.]
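Description:
EF1a-MCS-WPRE-SV40 - GCH13 is an empty AAV cloning vector (5,535 nt in the sequenced record) designed to place a gene of interest under the human EF-1α promoter for delivery by recombinant adeno-associated virus. It derives from a sister backbone, CAG-MCS-WPRE-SV40 - GCH1, with the name indicating that the EF-1α promoter stands where the parent carries CAG. In bacteria it replicates from a high-copy ColE1/pUC-type origin and is selected with ampicillin through the β-lactamase gene driven by its own promoter. An M13 phage origin is also present, along with short remnants of lacI, the lac promoter/operator, lacZα, bom and rop that are leftovers of the parental cloning plasmids rather than functional parts. The record lists a recombination-deficient stable strain for propagation, a common choice for plasmids carrying repeat-prone ITRs.

The expression cassette sits between two AAV2 inverted terminal repeats, which are the only cis elements needed for replication and packaging of the intervening DNA into AAV capsids when rep, cap and helper functions are supplied in trans. The cassette lies on the reverse strand of the deposited sequence. Read in its transcriptional direction, it consists of the strong constitutive EF-1α promoter, a pBluescript-type multiple cloning site, the WPRE element that enhances transcript stability and expression, and an SV40 polyadenylation region; the short large T antigen fragment annotated there is part of that SV40 segment. No insert, tag or reporter is present. Users clone a coding sequence into the MCS to generate AAV transfer plasmids for broad, constitutive transgene expression in mammalian cells or tissues.
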