Features (pLannotate 1.2.2; 19 found; start..end, strand, type, name):
      1..589     +  rep_origin     ori: high-copy-number ColE1/pMB1/pBR322/pUC origin of replication
    772..864     +  CDS            lacI (fragment): lac repressor; lacI; The lac repressor binds to the lac operator to inhibit transcription in E. coli. This inhibition can be relieved by adding lactose or isopropyl-β-D-thiogalactopyranoside (IPTG).
    877..898     +  protein_bind   CAP binding site: CAP binding activates transcription in the presence of cAMP. E. coli catabolite activator protein
    913..943     +  promoter       lac promoter: promoter for the E. coli lac operon
    951..967     +  protein_bind   lac operator: The lac repressor binds to the lac operator to inhibit transcription in E. coli. This inhibition can be relieved by adding lactose or isopropyl-β-D-thiogalactopyranoside (IPTG). lac repressor encoded by lacI
   1007..1147    -  repeat_region  AAV2 ITR: inverted terminal repeat of adeno-associated virus serotype 2 inverted
   1162..1230    +  CDS            large T antigen (fragment): large T antigen from SV40 (simian virus 40)
   1253..1374    +  polyA_signal   SV40 poly(A) signal: SV40 polyadenylation signal
   1390..1978    -  misc_feature   WPRE: woodchuck hepatitis virus posttranscriptional regulatory element
   1985..2092    -  misc_feature   MCS: pBluescript multiple cloning site
   2099..3277    -  promoter       EF-1α promoter: strong constitutive promoter for human elongation factor EF-1α
   3284..3424    +  repeat_region  AAV2 ITR: inverted terminal repeat of adeno-associated virus serotype 2 inverted
   3433..3587    +  CDS            lacZα (fragment): LacZα fragment of β-galactosidase; lacZ fragment
   3593..3644    -  misc_feature   bom (fragment): basis of mobility region from pBR322
   3663..4043    +  rep_origin     M13 ori (sequence partly withheld): M13 bacteriophage origin of replication; arrow indicates direction of (+) strand synthesis
   4119..4168    -  misc_feature   bom (fragment): basis of mobility region from pBR322
   4270..4305    -  CDS            rop (fragment): Rop protein, which maintains plasmids at low copy number; rop
   4400..4504    +  promoter       AmpR promoter: bla
   4505..5365    +  CDS            AmpR: β-lactamase; bla; confers resistance to ampicillin, carbenicillin, and related antibiotics
>Addgene plasmid #230820 | EF1a-MCS-WPRE-SV40 - GCH13 | addgene full sequence | sequence record 457137 | Addgene NGS Result
TTGAGATCCTTTTTTTCTGCGCGTAATCTGCTGCTTGCAAACAAAAAAACCACCGCTACCAGCGGTGGTT
TGTTTGCCGGATCAAGAGCTACCAACTCTTTTTCCGAAGGTAACTGGCTTCAGCAGAGCGCAGATACCAA
ATACTGTTCTTCTAGTGTAGCCGTAGTTAGGCCACCACTTCAAGAACTCTGTAGCACCGCCTACATACCT
CGCTCTGCTAATCCTGTTACCAGTGGCTGCTGCCAGTGGCGATAAGTCGTGTCTTACCGGGTTGGACTCA
AGACGATAGTTACCGGATAAGGCGCAGCGGTCGGGCTGAACGGGGGGTTCGTGCACACAGCCCAGCTTGG
AGCGAACGACCTACACCGAACTGAGATACCTACAGCGTGAGCTATGAGAAAGCGCCACGCTTCCCGAAGG
GAGAAAGGCGGACAGGTATCCGGTAAGCGGCAGGGTCGGAACAGGAGAGCGCACGAGGGAGCTTCCAGGG
GGAAACGCCTGGTATCTTTATAGTCCTGTCGGGTTTCGCCACCTCTGACTTGAGCGTCGATTTTTGTGAT
GCTCGTCAGGGGGGCGGAGCCTATGGAAAAACGCCAGCAACGCGGCCTTTTTACGGTTCCTGGCCTTTTG
CTGGCCTTTTGCTCACATGTTCTTTCCTGCGTTATCCCCTGATTCTGTGGATAACCGTATTACCGCCTTT
GAGTGAGCTGATACCGCTCGCCGCAGCCGAACGACCGAGCGCAGCGAGTCAGTGAGCGAGGAAGCGGAAG
AGCGCCCAATACGCAAACCGCCTCTCCCCGCGCGTTGGCCGATTCATTAATGCAGCTGGCACGACAGGTT
TCCCGACTGGAAAGCGGGCAGTGAGCGCAACGCAATTAATGTGAGTTAGCTCACTCATTAGGCACCCCAG
GCTTTACACTTTATGCTTCCGGCTCGTATGTTGTGTGGAATTGTGAGCGGATAACAATTTCACACAGGAA
ACAGCTATGACCATGATTACGAATTGCCTGCAGGCAGCTGCGCGCTCGCTCGCTCACTGAGGCCGCCCGG
GCAAAGCCCGGGCGTCGGGCGACCTTTGGTCGCCCGGCCTCAGTGAGCGAGCGAGCGCGCAGAGAGGGAG
TGGCCAACTCCATCACTAGGGGTTCCTATCGATGGCGCGCCTACCACATTTGTAGAGGTTTTACTTGCTT
TAAAAAACCTCCCACATCTCCCCCTGAACCTGAAACATAAAATGAATGCAATTGTTGTTGTTAACTTGTT
TATTGCAGCTTATAATGGTTACAAATAAAGCAATAGCATCACAAATTTCACAAATAAAGCATTTTTTTCA
CTGCATTCTAGTTGTGGTTTGTCCAAACTCATCAATGTATCTTATCATGTCTGTGTACAGCGGGGAGGCG
GCCCAAAGGGAGATCCGACTCGTCTGAGGGCGAAGGCGAAGACGCGGAAGAGGCCGCAGAGCCGGCAGCA
GGCCGCGGGAAGGAAGGTCCGCTGGATTGAGGGCCGAAGGGACGTAGCAGAAGGACGTCCCGCGCAGAAT
CCAGGTGGCAACACAGGCGAGCAGCCAAGGAAAGGACGATGATTTCCCCGACAACACCACGGAATTGTCA
GTGCCCAACAGCCGAGCCCCTGTCCAGCAGCGGGCAAGGCAGGCGGCGATGAGTTCCGCCGTGGCAATAG
GGAGGGGGAAAGCGAAAGTCCCGGAAAGGAGCTGACAGGTGGTGGCAATGCCCCAACCAGTGGGGGTTGC
GTCAGCAAACACAGTGCACACCACGCCACGTTGCCTGACAACGGGCCACAACTCCTCATAAAGAGACAGC
AACCAGGATTTATACAAGGAGGAGAAAATGAAAGCCATACGGGAAGCAATAGCATGATACAAAGGCATTA
AAGCAGCGTATCCACATAGCGTAAAAGGAGCAACATAGTTAAGAATACCAGTCAATCTTTCACAAATTTT
GTAATCCAGAGGTTGATTGCTAGCGGTACCGGGCCCCCCCTCGAGGTCGACGGTATCGATAAGCTTGATA
TCGAATTCCTGCAGCCCGGGGGATCCACTAGTTCTAGAGCGGCCGCCACCGCGGTGGAGCTCACCGGTTC
ACGACACCTGAAATGGAAGAAAAAAACTTTGAACCACTGTCTGAGGCTTGAGAATGAACCAAGATCCAAA
CTCAAAAAGGGCAAATTCCAAGGAGAATTACATCAAGTGCCAAGCTGGCCTAACTTCAGTCTCCACCCAC
TCAGTGTGGGGAAACTCCATCGCATAAAACCCCTCCCCCCAACCTAAAGACGACGTACTCCAAAAGCTCG
AGAACTAATCGAGGTGCCTGGACGGCGCCCGGTACTCCGTGGAGTCACATGAAGCGACGGCTGAGGACGG
AAAGGCCCTTTTCCTTTGTGTGGGTGACTCACCCGCCCGCTCTCCCGAGCGCCGCGTCCTCCATTTTGAG
CTCCCTGCAGCAGGGCCGGGAAGCGGCCATCTTTCCGCTCACGCAACTGGTGCCGACCGGGCCAGCCTTG
CCGCCCAGGGCGGGGCGATACACGGCGGCGCGAGGCCAGGCACCAGAGCAGGCCGGCCAGCTTGAGACTA
CCCCCGTCCGATTCTCGGTGGCCGCGCTCGCAGGCCCCGCCTCGCCGAACATGTGCGCTGGGACGCACGG
GCCCCGTCGCCGCCCGCGGCCCCAAAAACCGAAATACCAGTGTGCAGATCTTGGCCCGCATTTACAAGAC
TATCTTGCCAGAAAAAAAGCGTCGCAGCAGGTCATCAAAAATTTTAAATGGCTAGAGACTTATCGAAAGC
AGCGAGACAGGCGCGAAGGTGCCACCAGATTCGCACGCGGCGGCCCCAGCGCCCAGGCCAGGCCTCAACT
CAAGCACGAGGCGAAGGGGCTCCTTAAGCGCAAGGCCTCGAACTCTCCCACCCACTTCCAACCCGAAGCT
CGGGATCAAGAATCACGTACTGCAGCCAGGTGGAAGTAATTCAAGGCACGCAAGGGCCATAACCCGTAAA
GAGGCCAGGCCCGCGGGAACCACACACGGCACTTACCTGTGTTCTGGCGGCAAACCCGTTGCGAAAAAGA
ACGTTCACGGCGACTACTGCACTTATATACGGTTCTCCCCCACCCTCGGGAAAAAGGCGGAGCCAGTACA
CGACATCACTTTCCCAGTTTACCCCGCGCCACCTTCTCTAGGCACCGGTTCAATTGCCGACCCCTCCCCC
CAACTTCTCGGGGACTGTGGGCGATGTGCGCTCTGCCCACTGACGGGCACCGGAGCCAGATCTAGGAACC
CCTAGTGATGGAGTTGGCCACTCCCTCTCTGCGCGCTCGCTCGCTCACTGAGGCCGGGCGACCAAAGGTC
GCCCGACGCCCGGGCTTTGCCCGGGCGGCCTCAGTGAGCGAGCGAGCGCGCAGCTGCCTGCAGGCAGCTT
GGCACTGGCCGTCGTTTTACAACGTCGTGACTGGGAAAACCCTGGCGTTACCCAACTTAATCGCCTTGCA
GCACATCCCCCTTTCGCCAGCTGGCGTAATAGCGAAGAGGCCCGCACCGATCGCCCTTCCCAACAGTTGC
GCAGCCTGAATGGCGAATGGCGCCTGATGCGGTATTTTCTCCTTACGCATCTGTGCGGTATTTCACACCG
CATA
[142 nt withheld, positions 3645-3786]
C
[141 nt withheld, positions 3788-3928]
CCTTTGACGTTGGAGTCCACGTTCTTT
[37 nt withheld, positions 3956-3992]
ACCCTATCTCGGGCTATTCTTTTGATTTATAAGGGATTTTGCCGATTTCGGCCTATTGGTTAAAAAATGA
GCTGATTTAACAAAAATTTAACGCGAATTTTAACAAAATATTAACGTTTACAATTTTATGGTGCACTCTC
AGTACAATCTGCTCTGATGCCGCATAGTTAAGCCAGCCCCGACACCCGCCAACACCCGCTGACGCGCCCT
GACGGGCTTGTCTGCTCCCGGCATCCGCTTACAGACAAGCTGTGACCGTCTCCGGGAGCTGCATGTGTCA
GAGGTTTTCACCGTCATCACCGAAACGCGCGAGACGAAAGGGCCTCGTGATACGCCTATTTTTATAGGTT
AATGTCATGATAATAATGGTTTCTTAGACGTCAGGTGGCACTTTTCGGGGAAATGTGCGCGGAACCCCTA
TTTGTTTATTTTTCTAAATACATTCAAATATGTATCCGCTCATGAGACAATAACCCTGATAAATGCTTCA
ATAATATTGAAAAAGGAAGAGTATGAGTATTCAACATTTCCGTGTCGCCCTTATTCCCTTTTTTGCGGCA
TTTTGCCTTCCTGTTTTTGCTCACCCAGAAACGCTGGTGAAAGTAAAAGATGCTGAAGATCAGTTGGGTG
CACGAGTGGGTTACATCGAACTGGATCTCAACAGCGGTAAGATCCTTGAGAGTTTTCGCCCCGAAGAACG
TTTTCCAATGATGAGCACTTTTAAAGTTCTGCTATGTGGCGCGGTATTATCCCGTATTGACGCCGGGCAA
GAGCAACTCGGTCGCCGCATACACTATTCTCAGAATGACTTGGTTGAGTACTCACCAGTCACAGAAAAGC
ATCTTACGGATGGCATGACAGTAAGAGAATTATGCAGTGCTGCCATAACCATGAGTGATAACACTGCGGC
CAACTTACTTCTGACAACGATCGGAGGACCGAAGGAGCTAACCGCTTTTTTGCACAACATGGGGGATCAT
GTAACTCGCCTTGATCGTTGGGAACCGGAGCTGAATGAAGCCATACCAAACGACGAGCGTGACACCACGA
TGCCTGTAGCAATGGCAACAACGTTGCGCAAACTATTAACTGGCGAACTACTTACTCTAGCTTCCCGGCA
ACAATTAATAGACTGGATGGAGGCGGATAAAGTTGCAGGACCACTTCTGCGCTCGGCCCTTCCGGCTGGC
TGGTTTATTGCTGATAAATCTGGAGCCGGTGAGCGTGGGTCTCGCGGTATCATTGCAGCACTGGGGCCAG
ATGGTAAGCCCTCCCGTATCGTAGTTATCTACACGACGGGGAGTCAGGCAACTATGGATGAACGAAATAG
ACAGATCGCTGAGATAGGTGCCTCACTGATTAAGCATTGGTAACTGTCAGACCAAGTTTACTCATATATA
CTTTAGATTGATTTAAAACTTCATTTTTAATTTAAAAGGATCTAGGTGAAGATCCTTTTTGATAATCTCA
TGACCAAAATCCCTTAACGTGAGTTTTCGTTCCACTGAGCGTCAGACCCCGTAGAAAAGATCAAAGGATC
TTC
